>Addgene plasmid #156972 | pD649-HAsp-SEMA3A-Fc(DAPA)-AviTag-6xHis | addgene full sequence | sequence record 382985 | Addgene NGS Result
TTTCAATATTATTGAAGCATTTATCAGGGTTATTGTCTCATGAGCGGATACATATTTGAATGTATTTAGA
AAAATAAACAAATAGGGGTCAGTGTTACAACCAATTAACCAATTCTGAACATTATCGCGAGCCCATTTAT
ACCTGAATATGGCTCATAACACCCCTTGCTCATGACCAAAATCCCTTAACGTGAGTTACGCGCGCGTCGT
TCCACTGAGCGTCAGACCCCGTAGAAAAGATCAAAGGATCTTCTTGAGATCCTTTTTTTCTGCGCGTAAT
CTGCTGCTTGCAAACAAAAAAACCACCGCTACCAGCGGTGGTTTGTTTGCCGGATCAAGAGCTACCAACT
CTTTTTCCGAAGGTAACTGGCTTCAGCAGAGCGCAGATACCAAATACTGTTCTTCTAGTGTAGCCGTAGT
TAGCCCACCACTTCAAGAACTCTGTAGCACCGCCTACATACCTCGCTCTGCTAATCCTGTTACCAGTGGC
TGCTGCCAGTGGCGATAAGTCGTGTCTTACCGGGTTGGACTCAAGACGATAGTTACCGGATAAGGCGCAG
CGGTCGGGCTGAACGGGGGGTTCGTGCACACAGCCCAGCTTGGAGCGAACGACCTACACCGAACTGAGAT
ACCTACAGCGTGAGCTATGAGAAAGCGCCACGCTTCCCGAAGGGAGAAAGGCGGACAGGTATCCGGTAAG
CGGCAGGGTCGGAACAGGAGAGCGCACGAGGGAGCTTCCAGGGGGAAACGCCTGGTATCTTTATAGTCCT
GTCGGGTTTCGCCACCTCTGACTTGAGCGTCGATTTTTGTGATGCTCGTCAGGGGGGCGGAGCCTATGGA
AAAACGCCAGCAACGCGGCCTTTTTACGGTTCCTGGCCTTTTGCTGGCCTTTTGCTCACATGTTCTTTCC
TGCGTTATCCCCTGATTCTGTGGATAACCGTATTACCGCCTTTGAGTGAGCTGATACCGCTCGCCGCAGC
CGAACGACCGAGCGCAGCGAGTCAGTGAGCGAGGAAGCGGAAGGCGAGAGTAGGGAACTGCCAGGCATCA
AACTAAGCAGAAGGCCCCTGACGGATGGCCTTTTTGCGTTTCTACAAACTCTTTCTGTGTTGTAAAACGA
CGGCCAGTCTTAAGCTCGGGCCCCCTGGGCGGTTCTGATAACGAGTAATCGTTAATCCGCAAATAACGTA
AAAACCCGCTTCGGCGGGTTTTTTTATGGGGGGAGTTTAGGGAAAGAGCATTTGTCAGAATATTTAAGGG
CGCCTGTCACTTTGCTTGATATATGAGAATTATTTAACCTTATAAATGAGAAAAAAGCAACGCACTTTAA
ATAAGATACGTTGCTTTTTCGATTGATGAACACCTATAATTAAACTATTCATCTATTATTTATGATTTTT
TGTATATACAATATTTCTAGTTTGTTAAAGAGAATTAAGAAAATAAATCTCGAAAATAATAAAGGGAAAA
TCAGTTTTTGATATCAAAATTATACATGTCAACGATAATACAAAATATAATACAAACTATAAGATGTTAT
CAGTATTTATTATCATTTAGAATAAATTTTGTGTCGCCCTTAATTGTGAGCGGATAACAATTACGAGCTT
CATGCACAGTGGCGTTGACTCAATATTGGCCATTAGCCATATTATTCATTGGTTATATAGCATAAATCAA
TATTGGCTATTGGCCATTGCATACGTTGTATCTATATCATAATATGTACATTTATATTGGCTCATGTCCA
ATATGACCGCCATGTTGGCATTGATTATTGACTAGTTATTAATAGTAATCAATTACGGGGTCATTAGTTC
ATAGCCCATATATGGAGTTCCGCGTTACATAACTTACGGTAAATGGCCCGCCTGGCTGACCGCCCAACGA
CCCCCGCCCATTGACGTCAATAATGACGTATGTTCCCATAGTAACGCCAATAGGGACTTTCCATTGACGT
CAATGGGTGGAGTATTTACGGTAAACTGCCCACTTGGCAGTACATCAAGTGTATCATATGCCAAGTACGC
CCCCTATTGACGTCAATGACGGTAAATGGCCCGCCTGGCATTATGCCCAGTACATGACCTTATGGGACTT
TCCTACTTGGCAGTACATCTACGTATTAGTCATCGCTATTACCATGGTGATGCGGTTTTGGCAGTACATC
AATGGGCGTGGATAGCGGTTTGACTCACGGGGATTTCCAAGTCTCCACCCCATTGACGTCAATGGGAGTT
TGTTTTGGCACCAAAATCAACGGGACTTTCCAAAATGTCGTAACAACTCCGCCCCATTGACGCAAATGGG
CGGTAGGCGTGTACGGTGGGAGGTCTATATAAGCAGAGCTCGTTTAGTGAACCGTCAGATCGCCTGGAGA
CGCCATCCACGCTGTTTTGACCTCCATAGAAGACACCGGGACCGATCCAGCCTCCGCGGCCGGGAACGGT
GCATTGGAACGCGGATTCCCCGTGCCAAGAGTGACGTAAGTACCGCCTATAGAGTCTATAGGCCCACCCC
CTTGGCTTCGTTAGAACGCGGCTACAATTAATACATAACCTTATGTATCATACACATACGATTTAGGTGA
CACTATAGAATAACATCCACTTTGCCTTTCTCTCCACAGGTGTCCACTCCCAGGTCCAACTGCACCTCGG
TTCTATCGAAAACGCGCCTGCTAGCGCCACCATGAAGACCATCATTGCCCTGAGCTACATCTTCTGCCTG
GTGTTCGCTGCGGCCGCCAATTACCAGAACGGCAAGAACAACGTGCCCCGGCTGAAGCTGAGCTACAAAG
AGATGCTGGAAAGCAACAACGTGATCACCTTCAACGGCCTGGCCAACAGCAGCAGCTACCACACCTTTCT
GCTGGACGAGGAACGGTCCAGACTGTACGTGGGAGCCAAGGACCACATCTTCAGCTTCGACCTGGTCAAC
ATCAAGGACTTCCAGAAAATCGTGTGGCCCGTGTCCTACACCAGACGGGATGAGTGTAAATGGGCCGGCA
AGGACATCCTGAAAGAGTGCGCCAACTTCATCAAGGTGCTGAAGGCCTACAATCAGACCCACCTGTACGC
CTGTGGCACCGGCGCTTTTCACCCTATCTGCACCTACATCGAGATCGGCCACCATCCTGAGGACAATATC
TTCAAGCTGGAAAACAGCCACTTCGAGAACGGCAGAGGCAAGAGCCCCTACGATCCTAAGCTGCTGACAG
CCAGCCTGCTGATCGATGGCGAGCTGTATTCTGGCACAGCCGCCGACTTCATGGGCAGAGACTTCGCCAT
CTTCAGAACCCTGGGCCACCACCATCCAATCAGAACCGAGCAGCACGACAGCCGGTGGCTGAACGACCCT
AAGTTTATCAGCGCCCACCTGATCAGCGAGAGCGACAACCCCGAGGACGACAAGGTGTACTTCTTCTTCC
GGGAAAACGCCATCGACGGCGAGCACTCTGGAAAAGCCACACACGCCAGAATCGGCCAGATCTGCAAGAA
CGACTTCGGCGGCCACAGATCCCTCGTGAACAAGTGGACCACCTTCCTGAAGGCCCGGCTGATCTGTTCT
GTGCCCGGACCTAATGGCATCGACACCCACTTCGACGAGCTGCAGGACGTGTTCCTGATGAACTTCAAGG
ACCCCAAGAATCCCGTGGTGTACGGCGTGTTCACCACCAGCAGCAACATCTTCAAGGGCAGCGCCGTGTG
CATGTACAGCATGTCCGATGTGCGGAGAGTGTTTCTGGGCCCCTACGCTCACAGAGATGGCCCCAATTAT
CAGTGGGTGCCCTACCAGGGCAGAGTGCCCTATCCTAGACCTGGCACCTGTCCTAGCAAGACCTTTGGCG
GCTTCGACAGCACCAAGGACCTGCCTGACGATGTGATTACCTTCGCCAGATCTCACCCCGCCATGTACAA
CCCTGTGTTCCCCATGAACAACAGGCCCATCGTGATCAAGACCGACGTGAACTACCAGTTCACCCAGATC
GTGGTGGACAGAGTGGATGCCGAGGACGGCCAGTACGACGTGATGTTCATCGGCACCGATGTGGGCACCG
TGCTGAAAGTGGTGTCTATCCCCAAAGAGACTTGGTACGACCTGGAAGAGGTGCTGCTGGAAGAGATGAC
CGTGTTCAGAGAGCCCACAGCCATCAGCGCCATGGAACTGAGCACAAAACAGCAACAGCTGTACATCGGC
AGCACAGCCGGCGTTGCACAACTGCCTCTGCACAGATGCGACATCTACGGCAAAGCCTGCGCCGAGTGTT
GCCTGGCCAGAGATCCTTACTGTGCCTGGGATGGCAGCGCCTGCAGCAGATACTTTCCTACCGCCAAGCG
GCGGACCAGACGGCAGGATATCAGAAACGGCGACCCTCTGACACACTGCAGCGACCTGCACCACGACAAT
CACCACGGACACAGCCCCGAGGAAAGAATCATCTACGGGGTCGAGAACTCCAGCACATTCCTGGAATGCA
GCCCCAAGAGCCAGCGCGCTCTGGTGTATTGGCAGTTCCAGAGGCGCAATGAGGAACGGAAAGAGGAAAT
CCGGGTCGACGACCACATCATCCGGACAGATCAGGGCCTGCTGCTGAGAAGCCTGCAACAGAAGGACAGC
GGCAACTACCTGTGCCACGCCGTGGAACACGGCTTCATCCAGACACTGCTCAAAGTGACCCTGGAAGTGA
TCGACACCGAGCACCTCGAGGAACTGCTGCACAAGGACGATGATGGCGACGGCAGCAAGACCAAAGAAAT
GAGCAACAGCATGACGCCCTCTCAGAAAGTCTGGTACAGGGACTTCATGCAGCTGATCAATCACCCCAAC
CTGAACACCATGGACGAGTTCTGCGAGCAAGTGTGGAAGCGGGACAGAAAGCAGCGGAGACAGAGGCCTG
GACACACCCCTGGCAATAGCAACAAATGGAAGCACCTCCAAGAGAACAAGAAAGGCCGGAACAGACGGAC
CCACGAGTTTGAGAGGGCCCCTAGATCTGTTGGCGCGCCGGGCGGCGACAAGACCCACACCTGCCCCCCC
TGCCCAGCTCCAGAACTGCTGGGAGGGCCTTCCGTGTTCCTGTTCCCCCCCAAGCCCAAGGACACCCTGA
TGATCAGCAGGACCCCCGAGGTGACCTGCGTGGTGGTGGCCGTGTCCCACGAGGACCCAGAGGTGAAGTT
CAACTGGTACGTGGACGGCGTGGAGGTGCACAACGCCAAGACCAAGCCCAGAGAGGAGCAGTACAACAGC
ACCTACAGGGTGGTGTCCGTGCTGACCGTGCTGCACCAGGACTGGCTGAACGGCAAAGAATACAAGTGCA
AAGTCTCCAACAAGGCCCTGGCTGCCCCAATCGAAAAGACAATCAGCAAGGCCAAGGGCCAGCCACGGGA
GCCCCAGGTGTACACCCTGCCCCCCAGCCGGGAGGAGATGACCAAGAACCAGGTGTCCCTGACCTGTCTG
GTGAAGGGCTTCTACCCCAGCGATATCGCCGTGGAGTGGGAGAGCAACGGCCAGCCCGAGAACAACTACA
AGACCACCCCCCCAGTGCTGGACAGCGACGGCAGCTTCTTCCTGTACAGCAAGCTGACCGTGGACAAGTC
CAGGTGGCAGCAGGGCAACGTGTTCAGCTGCAGCGTGATGCACGAGGCCCTGCACAACCACTACACCCAG
AAGTCCCTGAGCCTGAGCCCCGGCGGCAGCGGTCTTAATGATATTTTCGAGGCTCAGAAGATTGAGTGGC
ATGAACACCACCACCATCACCACTAAGGCCGGCCTGTAGTCACTGGCACAACGCGTTACCCGGTAAGCCA
ATCGGGTATACACGGTCGTCATACTGCAGACAGGGTTCTTCTACTTTGCAAGATAGTCTTGAGTAGTAAA
ATAAATAGATAGAGAAAATCAGCCTCGACTGTGCCTTCTAGTTGCCAGCCATCTGTTGTTTGCCCCTCCC
CCGTGCCTTCCTTGACCCTGGAAGGTGCCACTCCCACTGTCCTTTCCTAATAAAATGAGGAAATTGCATC
ACAACACTCAACCCTATCTCGGTCTATTCTTTTGATTTATAAGGGATTTTGCCGATTTCGGCCTATTGGT
TAAAAAATGAGCTGATTTAACAAAAATTTAACGCGAATTAATTCTGTGGAATGTGTGTCAGTTAGGGTGT
GGAAAGTCCCCAGGCTCCCCAGCAGGCAGAAGTATGCAAAGCATGCATCTCAATTAGTCAGCAACCAGGT
GTGGAAAGTCCCCAGGCTCCCCAGCAGGCAGAAGTATGCAAAGCATGCATCTCAATTAGTCAGCAACCAT
AGTCCCGCCCCTAACTCCGCCCATCCCGCCCCTAACTCCGCCCAGTTCCGCCCATTCTCCGCCCCATGGC
TGACTAATTTTTTTTATTTATGCAGAGGCCGAGGCCGCCTCTGCCTCTGAGCTATTCCAGAAGTAGTGAG
GAGGCTTTTTTGGAGGCCTAGGCTTTTGCAAAAAGCTCCCGGGAGCTTGTATATCCATTTTCGGATCTGA
TCAGCACGTGTTGACAATTAATCATCGGCATAGTATATCGGCATAGTATAATACGACAAGGTGAGGAACT
AAACCATGACCGAGTACAAGCCCACGGTGCGCCTCGCCACCCGCGACGACGTCCCCAGGGCCGTACGCAC
CCTCGCCGCCGCGTTCGCCGACTACCCCGCCACGCGCCACACCGTCGATCCGGACCGCCACATCGAGCGG
GTCACCGAGCTGCAAGAACTCTTCCTCACGCGCGTCGGGCTCGACATCGGCAAGGTGTGGGTCGCGGACG
ACGGCGCCGCGGTGGCGGTCTGGACCACGCCGGAGAGCGTCGAAGCGGGGGCGGTGTTCGCCGAGATCGG
CCCGCGCATGGCCGAGTTGAGCGGTTCCCGGCTGGCCGCGCAGCAACAGATGGAAGGCCTCCTGGCGCCG
CACCGGCCCAAGGAGCCCGCGTGGTTCCTGGCCACCGTCGGCGTCTCGCCCGACCACCAGGGCAAGGGTC
TGGGCAGCGCCGTCGTGCTCCCCGGAGTGGAGGCGGCCGAGCGCGCCGGGGTGCCCGCCTTCCTGGAGAC
ATCCGCGCCCCGCAACCTCCCCTTCTACGAGCGGCTCGGCTTCACCGTCACCGCCGACGTCGAGGTGCCC
GAAGGACCGCGCACCTGGTGCATGACCCGCAAGCCCGGTGCCTGACACGTGCTACGAGATTTCGATTCCA
CCGCCGCCTTCTATGAAAGGTTGGGCTTCGGAATCGTTTTCCGGGACGCCGGCTGGATGATCCTCCAGCG
CGGGGATCTCATGCTGGAGTTCTTCGCCCACCCCAACTTGTTTATTGCAGCTTATAATGGTTACAAATAA
AGCAATAGCATCACAAATTTCACAAATAAAGCATTTTTTTCACTGCATTCTAGTTGTGGTTTGTCCAAAC
TCATCAATGTATCTTATCATGTCTGTATACCGTCGACCTCTAGCTAGAGCTTGGCGTAATCATGGTCATT
ACCAATGCTTAATCAGTGAGGCACCTATCTCAGCGATCTGTCTATTTCGTTCATCCATAGTTGCCTGACT
CCCCGTCGTGTAGATAACTACGATACGGGAGGGCTTACCATCTGGCCCCAGCGCTGCGATGATACCGCGA
GAACCACGCTCACCGGCTCCGGATTTATCAGCAATAAACCAGCCAGCCGGAAGGGCCGAGCGCAGAAGTG
GTCCTGCAACTTTATCCGCCTCCATCCAGTCTATTAATTGTTGCCGGGAAGCTAGAGTAAGTAGTTCGCC
AGTTAATAGTTTGCGCAACGTTGTTGCCATCGCTACAGGCATCGTGGTGTCACGCTCGTCGTTTGGTATG
GCTTCATTCAGCTCCGGTTCCCAACGATCAAGGCGAGTTACATGATCCCCCATGTTGTGCAAAAAAGCGG
TTAGCTCCTTCGGTCCTCCGATCGTTGTCAGAAGTAAGTTGGCCGCAGTGTTATCACTCATGGTTATGGC
AGCACTGCATAATTCTCTTACTGTCATGCCATCCGTAAGATGCTTTTCTGTGACTGGTGAGTACTCAACC
AAGTCATTCTGAGAATAGTGTATGCGGCGACCGAGTTGCTCTTGCCCGGCGTCAATACGGGATAATACCG
CGCCACATAGCAGAACTTTAAAAGTGCTCATCATTGGAAAACGTTCTTCGGGGCGAAAACTCTCAAGGAT
CTTACCGCTGTTGAGATCCAGTTCGATGTAACCCACTCGTGCACCCAACTGATCTTCAGCATCTTTTACT
TTCACCAGCGTTTCTGGGTGAGCAAAAACAGGAAGGCAAAATGCCGCAAAAAAGGGAATAAGGGCGACAC
GGAAATGTTGAATACTCATATTCTTCCTT
Features (pLannotate 1.2.2; 21 found; start..end, strand, type, name):
    119..143     -  CDS            KanR (fragment): aminoglycoside phosphotransferase; aph(3')-Ia; confers resistance to kanamycin
    254..842     +  rep_origin     ori: high-copy-number ColE1/pMB1/pBR322/pUC origin of replication
   1067..1084    +  terminator     rrnB T2 terminator (fragment): transcription terminator T2 from the E. coli rrnB gene
   1109..1128    -  CDS            lacZα (fragment): LacZα fragment of β-galactosidase; lacZ fragment
   1584..1600    +  protein_bind   lac operator: The lac repressor binds to the lac operator to inhibit transcription in E. coli. This inhibition can be relieved by adding lactose or isopropyl-β-D-thiogalactopyranoside (IPTG). lac repressor encoded by lacI
   1843..2146    +  enhancer       CMV enhancer: human cytomegalovirus immediate early enhancer
   2147..2350    +  promoter       CMV promoter: human cytomegalovirus (CMV) immediate early promoter
   2486..2529    +  intron         CMV intron (fragment): modified intron A from human cytomegalovirus
   2581..2599    +  promoter       SP6 promoter: promoter for bacteriophage SP6 RNA polymerase
   2603..2640    +  CDS            IgH signal sequence (fragment): signal sequence from the mouse immunoglobulin heavy chain variable region
   2710..5001    +  CDS            SEMA3A: SEM3A_HUMAN - Also known as SEMAD. Experimental evidence at protein level: Swiss-Prot protein existence level 1. Involved in the development of the olfactory system and in neuronal control of puberty. Induces the collapse and paralysis of neuronal growth cones. Could serve as a ligand that guides specific growth cones by a motility-inhibiting mechanism. Binds to the complex neuropilin-1/plexin-1. From Homo sapiens (Human).
   5017..5694    +  CDS            IGHG1 (fragment): IGHG1_HUMAN - Experimental evidence at protein level: Swiss-Prot protein existence level 1. Constant region of immunoglobulin heavy chains. Immunoglobulins, also known as antibodies, are membrane-bound or secreted glycoproteins produced by B lymphocytes. In the recognition phase of humoral immunity, the membrane-bound immunoglobulins serve as receptors which, upon binding of a specific antigen, trigger the clonal expansion and differentiation of B lymphocytes into immunoglobulins- secreting plasma cells. Secreted immunoglobulins mediate the effector phase of humoral immunity, which results in
   5909..6020    +  polyA_signal   bGH poly(A) signal: bovine growth hormone polyadenylation signal
   6021..6129    +  rep_origin     f1 ori (fragment): f1 bacteriophage origin of replication; arrow indicates direction of (+) strand synthesis
   6143..6472    +  promoter       SV40 promoter: SV40 enhancer and early promoter
   6520..6567    +  promoter       EM7 promoter: synthetic bacterial promoter&nbsp
   6586..7185    +  CDS            PuroR (fragment): puromycin N-acetyltransferase; pac from Streptomyces; confers resistance to puromycin
   7195..7320    +  CDS            ble (fragment): BLE_KLEPN - Experimental evidence at protein level: Swiss-Prot protein existence level 1. Binding protein with a strong affinity to the bleomycin family of antibiotics. Binds to CL990; an antimitotic-antibiotic compound. From Klebsiella pneumoniae.
   7315..7436    +  polyA_signal   SV40 poly(A) signal: SV40 polyadenylation signal
   7489..8349    -  CDS            AmpR: β-lactamase; bla; confers resistance to ampicillin, carbenicillin, and related antibiotics
   8352..89      -  promoter       AmpR promoter (fragment) (across the origin): bla
