[The description below was written by a language model from this plasmid's Addgene catalogue record and pLannotate feature annotations shown in this document.]
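Description:
pD649-HAsp-SEMA3A-Fc(DAPA)-AviTag-6xHis is a mammalian expression plasmid of about 8.4 kb, built on the pD649 backbone, for producing human semaphorin 3A (SEMA3A) as a secreted Fc fusion protein. It is maintained in E. coli as a high-copy plasmid through a ColE1/pUC-type origin and selected with ampicillin via a full-length β-lactamase gene. The feature table also shows several short remnants (KanR, lacZα, rrnB T2 terminator, f1 ori, ble) that appear to be non-functional fragments left from backbone construction. For mammalian cells there is a separate cassette in which the SV40 early promoter and the bacterial EM7 promoter precede a puromycin N-acetyltransferase coding sequence (annotated as a fragment) followed by an SV40 poly(A) signal, which would allow puromycin selection of transfected cells.

The expression unit is driven by the CMV immediate-early enhancer and promoter, followed by a piece of CMV intron A and an SP6 promoter, which also serves as a sequencing primer site. The open reading frame starts with a secretion leader: the "HAsp" in the name denotes the signal peptide, although the annotation tool matched a short stretch here to an immunoglobulin heavy-chain signal sequence. The synthesized SEMA3A coding sequence sits between retained NotI and AscI sites and is fused at its C terminus to a human IgG1 Fc region, an AviTag and a 6xHis tag, ending at a bGH poly(A) signal. The Fc carries the D265A and P329A (DAPA) substitutions, which are generally used to reduce Fc receptor and complement engagement. The Fc dimerizes the protein, the AviTag permits site-specific biotinylation by BirA, and the His tag supports metal-affinity purification. The plasmid belongs to a collection made for screening human cell-surface and secreted protein interactions. The depositor notes that some plasmids in this collection may carry an IS4-like transposase insertion upstream of the CMV promoter, though none is annotated in this record.
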