Addgene plasmid #156972: pD649-HAsp-SEMA3A-Fc(DAPA)-AviTag-6xHis
Purpose: Mammalian expression of secreted protein fused to Fc(DAPA)-Avi-6xHis.
Depositing lab: Chris Garcia. Depositing organization: Stanford University. Publication: A Human IgSF Cell-Surface Interactome Reveals a Complex Network of Protein-Protein Interactions. Wojtowicz WM, Vielmetter J, Fernandes RA, Siepe DH, Eastman CL, Chisholm GB, Cox S, Klock H, Anderson PW, Rue SM, Miller JJ, Glaser SM, Bragstad ML, Vance J, Lam AW, Lesley SA, Zinn K, Garcia KC. Cell. 2020 Aug 20;182(4):1027-1043.e17. doi: 10.1016/j.cell.2020.07.025. PubMed 32822567.
Backbone
  Vector backbone: pD649
  Backbone size w/o insert (bp): 6106
  Vector type: Mammalian Expression
Growth in bacteria
  Bacterial resistance: Ampicillin, 100 μg/mL
  Growth temperature: 37°C
  Growth strain: DH5alpha
  Copy number: High Copy
Gene/Insert
  Gene/Insert name: SEMA3A (alt name: SEM3A)
  Species: H. sapiens (human)
  Insert size (bp): 2253
  Mutation: Fc region of human IgG contains D265A and P329A mutations (DAPA)
  Entrez Gene: SEMA3A (a.k.a. COLL1, HH16, Hsema-I, Hsema-III, SEMA1, SEMAD, SEMAIII, SEMAL, SemD, coll-1)
  Promoter: CMV/SP6
  Tag / fusion protein: Fc(DAPA)-AviTag-6xHis (C terminal on backbone)
  Cloning method: Restriction Enzyme; 5′ cloning site GCGGCCGC (not destroyed); 3′ cloning site GGCGCGCC (not destroyed)
  Sequencing primers: 5′ ATTTAGGTGACACTATAG; 3′ CACGTACCAGTTGAACTTCACC
Resource information
  A portion of this plasmid was derived from a plasmid made by: synthesis by ThermoFisher
Terms and licenses: Academic/Nonprofit Terms; Industry Terms: Not Available to Industry
Depositor comments: Some plasmids in this collection may have an IS4-like element ISVsa5 family transposase upstream of the CMV promoter.
How to cite: pD649-HAsp-SEMA3A-Fc(DAPA)-AviTag-6xHis was a gift from Chris Garcia (Addgene plasmid # 156972 ; http://n2t.net/addgene:156972 ; RRID:Addgene_156972)
