>Addgene plasmid #156972 | pD649-HAsp-SEMA3A-Fc(DAPA)-AviTag-6xHis | depositor partial sequence | sequence record 303054 | insert (secreted protein)
AATTACCAGAACGGCAAGAACAACGTGCCCCGGCTGAAGCTGAGCTACAAAGAGATGCTGGAAAGCAACA
ACGTGATCACCTTCAACGGCCTGGCCAACAGCAGCAGCTACCACACCTTTCTGCTGGACGAGGAACGGTC
CAGACTGTACGTGGGAGCCAAGGACCACATCTTCAGCTTCGACCTGGTCAACATCAAGGACTTCCAGAAA
ATCGTGTGGCCCGTGTCCTACACCAGACGGGATGAGTGTAAATGGGCCGGCAAGGACATCCTGAAAGAGT
GCGCCAACTTCATCAAGGTGCTGAAGGCCTACAATCAGACCCACCTGTACGCCTGTGGCACCGGCGCTTT
TCACCCTATCTGCACCTACATCGAGATCGGCCACCATCCTGAGGACAATATCTTCAAGCTGGAAAACAGC
CACTTCGAGAACGGCAGAGGCAAGAGCCCCTACGATCCTAAGCTGCTGACAGCCAGCCTGCTGATCGATG
GCGAGCTGTATTCTGGCACAGCCGCCGACTTCATGGGCAGAGACTTCGCCATCTTCAGAACCCTGGGCCA
CCACCATCCAATCAGAACCGAGCAGCACGACAGCCGGTGGCTGAACGACCCTAAGTTTATCAGCGCCCAC
CTGATCAGCGAGAGCGACAACCCCGAGGACGACAAGGTGTACTTCTTCTTCCGGGAAAACGCCATCGACG
GCGAGCACTCTGGAAAAGCCACACACGCCAGAATCGGCCAGATCTGCAAGAACGACTTCGGCGGCCACAG
ATCCCTCGTGAACAAGTGGACCACCTTCCTGAAGGCCCGGCTGATCTGTTCTGTGCCCGGACCTAATGGC
ATCGACACCCACTTCGACGAGCTGCAGGACGTGTTCCTGATGAACTTCAAGGACCCCAAGAATCCCGTGG
TGTACGGCGTGTTCACCACCAGCAGCAACATCTTCAAGGGCAGCGCCGTGTGCATGTACAGCATGTCCGA
TGTGCGGAGAGTGTTTCTGGGCCCCTACGCTCACAGAGATGGCCCCAATTATCAGTGGGTGCCCTACCAG
GGCAGAGTGCCCTATCCTAGACCTGGCACCTGTCCTAGCAAGACCTTTGGCGGCTTCGACAGCACCAAGG
ACCTGCCTGACGATGTGATTACCTTCGCCAGATCTCACCCCGCCATGTACAACCCTGTGTTCCCCATGAA
CAACAGGCCCATCGTGATCAAGACCGACGTGAACTACCAGTTCACCCAGATCGTGGTGGACAGAGTGGAT
GCCGAGGACGGCCAGTACGACGTGATGTTCATCGGCACCGATGTGGGCACCGTGCTGAAAGTGGTGTCTA
TCCCCAAAGAGACTTGGTACGACCTGGAAGAGGTGCTGCTGGAAGAGATGACCGTGTTCAGAGAGCCCAC
AGCCATCAGCGCCATGGAACTGAGCACAAAACAGCAACAGCTGTACATCGGCAGCACAGCCGGCGTTGCA
CAACTGCCTCTGCACAGATGCGACATCTACGGCAAAGCCTGCGCCGAGTGTTGCCTGGCCAGAGATCCTT
ACTGTGCCTGGGATGGCAGCGCCTGCAGCAGATACTTTCCTACCGCCAAGCGGCGGACCAGACGGCAGGA
TATCAGAAACGGCGACCCTCTGACACACTGCAGCGACCTGCACCACGACAATCACCACGGACACAGCCCC
GAGGAAAGAATCATCTACGGGGTCGAGAACTCCAGCACATTCCTGGAATGCAGCCCCAAGAGCCAGCGCG
CTCTGGTGTATTGGCAGTTCCAGAGGCGCAATGAGGAACGGAAAGAGGAAATCCGGGTCGACGACCACAT
CATCCGGACAGATCAGGGCCTGCTGCTGAGAAGCCTGCAACAGAAGGACAGCGGCAACTACCTGTGCCAC
GCCGTGGAACACGGCTTCATCCAGACACTGCTCAAAGTGACCCTGGAAGTGATCGACACCGAGCACCTCG
AGGAACTGCTGCACAAGGACGATGATGGCGACGGCAGCAAGACCAAAGAAATGAGCAACAGCATGACGCC
CTCTCAGAAAGTCTGGTACAGGGACTTCATGCAGCTGATCAATCACCCCAACCTGAACACCATGGACGAG
TTCTGCGAGCAAGTGTGGAAGCGGGACAGAAAGCAGCGGAGACAGAGGCCTGGACACACCCCTGGCAATA
GCAACAAATGGAAGCACCTCCAAGAGAACAAGAAAGGCCGGAACAGACGGACCCACGAGTTTGAGAGGGC
CCCTAGATCTGTT
